Addgene plasmid #201696: pGFP-mTet1-Cys pc2332
Purpose: Expresses of GFP-tagged mTet1-Cys in mammalian cells
Depositing lab: Cristina Cardoso. Depositing organization: Technische Universitaet Darmstadt. Publication: Isoform-specific and ubiquitination dependent recruitment of Tet1 to replicating heterochromatin modulates methylcytosine oxidation. Arroyo M, Hastert FD, Zhadan A, Schelter F, Zimbelmann S, Rausch C, Ludwig AK, Carell T, Cardoso MC. Nat Commun. 2022 Sep 2;13(1):5173. doi: 10.1038/s41467-022-32799-8. PubMed 36056023.
Backbone
  Vector backbone: GFP Tet1 (pc2271)
  Total vector size (bp): 7538
  Modifications to backbone: GFP-tagged Tet1-Cys (pc2332) was generated by amplifying the respective sequences from full-length Tet1 and replacing the full-length Tet1 sequence (pc2271) with AsiSI and NotI restriction.
  Vector type: Mammalian Expression
Growth in bacteria
  Bacterial resistance: Ampicillin, 100 μg/mL
  Growth temperature: 37°C
  Growth strain: DH5alpha
  Copy number: Unknown
Gene/Insert
  Gene/Insert name: Tet1 Cys (alt name: Tet1 Cysteine Rich Domain)
  Species: M. musculus (mouse)
  Mutation: Only GFP-tagged Cysteine Rich Domain (CRD) of Tet1
  GenBank ID: NM_001406381.1
  Entrez Gene: Tet1 (a.k.a. 2510010B09Rik, Cxxc6, D10Ertd17e, LCX, mKIAA1676)
  Promoter: CAG
  Tag / fusion protein: GFP (N terminal on backbone)
  Cloning method: Restriction Enzyme; 5′ cloning site AsiSI (unknown if destroyed); 3′ cloning site NotI (unknown if destroyed)
  Sequencing primers: 5′ aaaagcgatcgcatggaagctgcaccctgtgactg; 3′ gaatgcggccgcttacccaaacttacagcc
Terms and licenses: Academic/Nonprofit Terms; Industry Terms: Not Available to Industry
How to cite: pGFP-mTet1-Cys pc2332 was a gift from Cristina Cardoso (Addgene plasmid # 201696 ; http://n2t.net/addgene:201696 ; RRID:Addgene_201696)
