[The description below was written by a language model from this plasmid's Addgene catalogue record and pLannotate feature annotations shown in this document.]
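Description:
pGFP-mTet1-Cys pc2332 is a mammalian expression plasmid of roughly 7.5 kb that produces the cysteine-rich domain (CRD) of mouse Tet1 fused to an N-terminal GFP. It was derived from a parent construct encoding GFP-tagged full-length Tet1: the CRD-coding region was amplified from the full-length gene and swapped in for it between AsiSI and NotI sites. In bacteria the plasmid is maintained through a high-copy ColE1/pUC-type origin and selected with ampicillin via the β-lactamase gene. An f1 phage origin is also present, along with small remnants of earlier cloning backbones (fragments of bom, rop, lacI and lacZα, and a T7 promoter) that have no evident role in the construct's use.

The expression cassette lies on the reverse strand of the sequenced record and is driven by the CAG promoter, annotated as its component parts: the CMV immediate-early enhancer, the chicken β-actin promoter and a chimeric β-actin/β-globin intron, a combination that gives strong constitutive transcription in many mammalian cell types. This is followed by EGFP joined directly to a Tet1 fragment of about 600 bp. Downstream, an EMCV IRES allows translation of blasticidin S deaminase from the same transcript, so blasticidin resistance is linked to expression of the fusion, and an SV40 polyadenylation signal terminates the message. Short bleomycin-resistance fragments and an SV40 early promoter are also annotated nearby, but appear to be leftovers.

Because it isolates one domain of the 5-methylcytosine dioxygenase Tet1, the construct suits live-cell or fixed-cell fluorescence imaging of where that domain localises. The associated study concerns the recruitment of Tet1 to replicating heterochromatin.
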