Features (pLannotate 1.2.2; 23 found; start..end, strand, type, name):
      1..456     +  rep_origin     f1 ori (sequence partly withheld): f1 bacteriophage origin of replication; arrow indicates direction of (+) strand synthesis
    457..556     -  misc_feature   bom (fragment): basis of mobility region from pBR322
    658..693     -  CDS            rop (fragment): Rop protein, which maintains plasmids at low copy number; rop
    788..892     +  promoter       AmpR promoter: bla
    893..1753    +  CDS            AmpR: β-lactamase; bla; confers resistance to ampicillin, carbenicillin, and related antibiotics
   1924..2512    +  rep_origin     ori: high-copy-number ColE1/pMB1/pBR322/pUC origin of replication
   2695..2749    +  CDS            lacI (fragment): lac repressor; lacI; The lac repressor binds to the lac operator to inhibit transcription in E. coli. This inhibition can be relieved by adding lactose or isopropyl-β-D-thiogalactopyranoside (IPTG).
   2749..2938    +  promoter       SV40 promoter: SV40 early promoter
   2944..2961    -  misc_feature   MCS (fragment): pBluescript multiple cloning site
   2972..3093    -  polyA_signal   SV40 poly(A) signal: SV40 polyadenylation signal
   3088..3213    -  CDS            ble (fragment): BLE_KLEPN - Experimental evidence at protein level: Swiss-Prot protein existence level 1. Binding protein with a strong affinity to the bleomycin family of antibiotics. Binds to CL990; an antimitotic-antibiotic compound. From Klebsiella pneumoniae.
   3223..3250    -  CDS            BleoR (fragment): antibiotic-binding protein; Sh ble from Streptoalloteichus hindustanus; confers resistance to bleomycin, phleomycin, and Zeocin™
   3251..3649    -  CDS            BSD: blasticidin S deaminase; Aspergillus terreus BSD; confers resistance to blasticidin
   3660..4122    -  misc_feature   IRES: internal ribosome entry site (IRES) of the encephalomyocarditis virus (EMCV)
   4232..4249    +  promoter       chicken β-actin promoter (fragment): No description available
   4247..4858    -  CDS            Tet1 (fragment): TET1_MOUSE - Also known as Cxxc6, Kiaa1676. Experimental evidence at protein level: Swiss-Prot protein existence level 1. Dioxygenase that catalyzes the conversion of the modified genomic base 5-methylcytosine (5mC) into 5-hydroxymethylcytosine (5hmC) and plays a key role in active DNA demethylation. Also mediates subsequent conversion of 5hmC into 5-formylcytosine (5fC), and conversion of 5fC to 5-carboxylcytosine (5caC). Conversion of 5mC into 5hmC, 5fC and 5caC probably constitutes the first step in cytosine demethylation. Methylation at the C5 position of cytosine bases is an epigenetic mo
   4841..5557    -  CDS            EGFP: EGFP is a basic (constitutively fluorescent) green fluorescent protein published in 1996, derived from Aequorea victoria. It is reported to be a rapidly-maturing weak dimer with moderate acid sensitivity.
   5581..5637    -  CDS            HBB (fragment): HBB_LEPEU - Experimental evidence at protein level: Swiss-Prot protein existence level 1. Involved in oxygen transport from the lung to the various peripheral tissues. From Lepus europaeus (European hare).
   5635..6651    -  intron         chimeric intron: chimera between introns from chicken β-actin and rabbit β-globin
   6652..6928    -  promoter       chicken β-actin promoter: No description available
   6930..7233    -  enhancer       CMV enhancer: human cytomegalovirus immediate early enhancer
   7302..7320    -  promoter       T7 promoter: promoter for bacteriophage T7 RNA polymerase
   7323..7480    +  CDS            lacZα (fragment): LacZα fragment of β-galactosidase; lacZ fragment
>Addgene plasmid #201696 | pGFP-mTet1-Cys pc2332 | addgene full sequence | sequence record 486620 | Addgene NGS Result
ACGCGCCCTGTAGCGGCGCATTG
[101 nt withheld, positions 24-124]
C
[91 nt withheld, positions 126-216]
A
[49 nt withheld, positions 218-266]
CCTTTGACGTTGGAGTCCACGTTCTTT
[37 nt withheld, positions 294-330]
ACCCTATCTCGGTCTATTCTTTTGATTTATAAGGGATTTTGCCGATTTCGGCCTATTGGTTAAAAAATGA
GCTGATTTAACAAAAATTTAACGCGAATTTTAACAAAATATTAACGCTTACAATTTCCTGATGCGGTATT
TTCTCCTTACGCATCTGTGCGGTATTTCACACCGCATATGGTGCACTCTCAGTACAATCTGCTCTGATGC
CGCATAGTTAAGCCAGCCCCGACACCCGCCAACACCCGCTGACGCGCCCTGACGGGCTTGTCTGCTCCCG
GCATCCGCTTACAGACAAGCTGTGACCGTCTCCGGGAGCTGCATGTGTCAGAGGTTTTCACCGTCATCAC
CGAAACGCGCGAGACGAAAGGGCCTCGTGATACGCCTATTTTTATAGGTTAATGTCATGATAATAATGGT
TTCTTAGACGTCAGGTGGCACTTTTCGGGGAAATGTGCGCGGAACCCCTATTTGTTTATTTTTCTAAATA
CATTCAAATATGTATCCGCTCATGAGACAATAACCCTGATAAATGCTTCAATAATATTGAAAAAGGAAGA
GTATGAGTATTCAACATTTCCGTGTCGCCCTTATTCCCTTTTTTGCGGCATTTTGCCTTCCTGTTTTTGC
TCACCCAGAAACGCTGGTGAAAGTAAAAGATGCTGAAGATCAGTTGGGTGCACGAGTGGGTTACATCGAA
CTGGATCTCAACAGCGGTAAGATCCTTGAGAGTTTTCGCCCCGAAGAACGTTTTCCAATGATGAGCACTT
TTAAAGTTCTGCTATGTGGCGCGGTATTATCCCGTATTGACGCCGGGCAAGAGCAACTCGGTCGCCGCAT
ACACTATTCTCAGAATGACTTGGTTGAGTACTCACCAGTCACAGAAAAGCATCTTACGGATGGCATGACA
GTAAGAGAATTATGCAGTGCTGCCATAACCATGAGTGATAACACTGCGGCCAACTTACTTCTGACAACGA
TCGGAGGACCGAAGGAGCTAACCGCTTTTTTGCACAACATGGGGGATCATGTAACTCGCCTTGATCGTTG
GGAACCGGAGCTGAATGAAGCCATACCAAACGACGAGCGTGACACCACGATGCCTGTAGCAATGGCAACA
ACGTTGCGCAAACTATTAACTGGCGAACTACTTACTCTAGCTTCCCGGCAACAATTAATAGACTGGATGG
AGGCGGATAAAGTTGCAGGACCACTTCTGCGCTCGGCCCTTCCGGCTGGCTGGTTTATTGCTGATAAATC
TGGAGCCGGTGAGCGTGGGTCTCGCGGTATCATTGCAGCACTGGGGCCAGATGGTAAGCCCTCCCGTATC
GTAGTTATCTACACGACGGGGAGTCAGGCAACTATGGATGAACGAAATAGACAGATCGCTGAGATAGGTG
CCTCACTGATTAAGCATTGGTAACTGTCAGACCAAGTTTACTCATATATACTTTAGATTGATTTAAAACT
TCATTTTTAATTTAAAAGGATCTAGGTGAAGATCCTTTTTGATAATCTCATGACCAAAATCCCTTAACGT
GAGTTTTCGTTCCACTGAGCGTCAGACCCCGTAGAAAAGATCAAAGGATCTTCTTGAGATCCTTTTTTTC
TGCGCGTAATCTGCTGCTTGCAAACAAAAAAACCACCGCTACCAGCGGTGGTTTGTTTGCCGGATCAAGA
GCTACCAACTCTTTTTCCGAAGGTAACTGGCTTCAGCAGAGCGCAGATACCAAATACTGTTCTTCTAGTG
TAGCCGTAGTTAGGCCACCACTTCAAGAACTCTGTAGCACCGCCTACATACCTCGCTCTGCTAATCCTGT
TACCAGTGGCTGCTGCCAGTGGCGATAAGTCGTGTCTTACCGGGTTGGACTCAAGACGATAGTTACCGGA
TAAGGCGCAGCGGTCGGGCTGAACGGGGGGTTCGTGCACACAGCCCAGCTTGGAGCGAACGACCTACACC
GAACTGAGATACCTACAGCGTGAGCTATGAGAAAGCGCCACGCTTCCCGAAGGGAGAAAGGCGGACAGGT
ATCCGGTAAGCGGCAGGGTCGGAACAGGAGAGCGCACGAGGGAGCTTCCAGGGGGAAACGCCTGGTATCT
TTATAGTCCTGTCGGGTTTCGCCACCTCTGACTTGAGCGTCGATTTTTGTGATGCTCGTCAGGGGGGCGG
AGCCTATGGAAAAACGCCAGCAACGCGGCCTTTTTACGGTTCCTGGCCTTTTGCTGGCCTTTTGCTCACA
TGTTCTTTCCTGCGTTATCCCCTGATTCTGTGGATAACCGTATTACCGCCTTTGAGTGAGCTGATACCGC
TCGCCGCAGCCGAACGACCGAGCGCAGCGAGTCAGTGAGCGAGGAAGCGGAAGAGCGCCCAATACGCAAA
CCGCCTCTCCCCGCGCGTTGGCCGATTCATTAATGCAGCAATTAGTCAGCAACCATAGTCCCGCCCCTAA
CTCCGCCCATCCCGCCCCTAACTCCGCCCAGTTCCGCCCATTCTCCGCCCCATGGCTGACTAATTTTTTT
TATTTATGCAGAGGCCGAGGCCGCCTCGGCCTCTGAGCTATTCCAGAAGTAGTGAAGAGGCTTTTTTGGA
GGCCTAGGCTTTTGCAAAAAGCTCCTCGAGGTCGACGGTATACAGACATGATAAGATACATTGATGAGTT
TGGACAAACCACAACTAGAATGCAGTGAAAAAAATGCTTTATTTGTGAAATTTGTGATGCTATTGCTTTA
TTTGTAACCATTATAAGCTGCAATAAACAAGTTGGGGTGGGCGAAGAACTCCAGCATGAGATCCCCGCGC
TGGAGGATCATCCAGCCGGCGTCCCGGAAAACGATTCCGAAGCCCAACCTTTCATAGAAGGCGGCGGTGG
AATCGAAATCTCGTAGCACGTGTCAGTCCTGCTCCTCGGCCACGAAGTGCTTAGCCCTCCCACACATAAC
CAGAGGGCAGCAATTCACGAATCCCAACTGCCGTCGGCTGTCCATCACTGTCCTTCACTATGGCTTTGAT
CCCAGGATGCAGATCGAGAAGCACCTGTCGGCACCGTCCGCAGGGGCTCAAGATGCCCCTGTTCTCATTT
CCGATCGCGACGATACAAGTCAGGTTGCCAGCTGCCGCAGCAGCAGCAGTGCCCAGCACCACGAGTTCTG
CACAAGGTCCCCCAGTAAAATGATATACATTGACACCAGTGAAGATGCGGCCGTCGCTAGAGAGAGCTGC
GCTGGCGACGCTGTAGTCTTCAGAGATGGGGATGCTGTTGATTGTAGCCGTTGCTCTTTCAATGAGGGTG
GATTCTTCTTGAGACAAAGGCTTGGCCATGGTGGCAAGCTTATCATCGTGTTTTTCAAAGGAAAACCACG
TCCCCGTGGTTCGGGGGGCCTAGACGTTTTTTTAACCTCGACTAAACACATGTAAAGCATGTGCACCGAG
GCCCCAGATCAGATCCCATACAATGGGGTACCTTCTGGGCATCCTTCAGCCCCTTGTTGAATACGCTTGA
GGAGAGCCATTTGACTCTTTCCACAACTATCCAACTCACAACGTGGCACTGGGGTTGTGCCGCCTTTGCA
GGTGTATCTTATACACGTGGCTTTTGGCCGCAGAGGCACCTGTCGCCAGGTGGGGGGTTCCGCTGCCTGC
AAAGGGTCGCTACAGACGTTGTTTGTCTTCAAGAAGCTTCCAGAGGAACTGCTTCCTTCACGACATTCAA
CAGACCTTGCATTCCTTTGGCGAGAGGGGAAAGACCCCTAGGAATGCTCGTCAAGAAGACAGGGCCAGGT
TTCCGGGCCCTCACATTGCCAAAAGACGGCAATATGGTGGAAAATAACATATAGACAAACGCACACCGGC
CTTATTCCAAGCGGCTTCGGCCAGTAACGTTAGGGGGGGGGGAGGGAGAGGGGGGGGGGGGGGGGGGCGG
AATTCGTTAACTGCGGCCGCTTACCCAAACTTACAGCCGTTGAAATACATGCTCCACGAACAGCCAAAGG
AGAAGGACGCTCCGCAGGTTTTTGGGTCGATGCCTTGACAGGTGCAGGTACGCTTTTTGTTGAGGGTACA
TCTTCGGTCTGTGGGATGTCCGCTGTAGGACCTCAAGTTCTCAGTGAGCTCTTTGTACAGGCGGTCAGCC
ATCAGGCGAGGGATACCTTCCCACAGCAGGATAAGGACAACTATCACAGCCGTCGAACAGTGATGGTCTA
CACGCTCACGAACCAAACAAATAAGCTTCTCTTCAGGACCACTTCTTCTGATCACCCACTTGGCGACCGG
GCAGCCCTGAGAGCTCTTCCCTTCCTTCCCCGTGAACACTATCTTCTCAATCCGGATTGCCTTCCCCTTC
TGGCCAAACCTAGTCTCCATGAGCTCCCTGACAGCAGCCACACTTGGTCCTGCCCCAAGGTGTGTATAAT
ATGGGCCTTTTTCTTTTTGTGTACCTCCATCACAGTCACAGGGTGCAGCTTCCATGCGATCGCCTCGAGA
TCTTCCTTGGAAGTATAGGTTTTCTCCGGACTTGTACAGCTCGTCCATGCCGAGAGTGATCCCGGCGGCG
GTCACGAACTCCAGCAGGACCATGTGATCGCGCTTCTCGTTGGGGTCTTTGCTCAGGGCGGACTGGGTGC
TCAGGTAGTGGTTGTCGGGCAGCAGCACGGGGCCGTCGCCGATGGGGGTGTTCTGCTGGTAGTGGTCGGC
GAGCTGCACGCTGCCGTCCTCGATGTTGTGGCGGATCTTGAAGTTCACCTTGATGCCGTTCTTCTGCTTG
TCGGCCATGATATAGACGTTGTGGCTGTTGTAGTTGTACTCCAGCTTGTGCCCCAGGATGTTGCCGTCCT
CCTTGAAGTCGATGCCCTTCAGCTCGATGCGGTTCACCAGGGTGTCGCCCTCGAACTTCACCTCGGCGCG
GGTCTTGTAGTTGCCGTCGTCCTTGAAGAAGATGGTGCGCTCCTGGACGTAGCCTTCGGGCATGGCGGAC
TTGAAGAAGTCGTGCTGCTTCATGTGGTCGGGGTAGCGGCTGAAGCACTGCACGCCGTAGGTCAGGGTGG
TCACGAGGGTGGGCCAGGGCACGGGCAGCTTGCCGGTGGTGCAGATGAACTTCAGGGTCAGCTTGCCGTA
GGTGGCATCGCCCTCGCCCTCGCCGGACACGCTGAACTTGTGGCCGTTTACGTCGCCGTCCAGCTCGACC
AGGATGGGCACCACCCCGGTGAACAGCTCCTCGCCCTTGCTCACCATGGTGGCGACCGGCCGGTGGATCC
GAATTCTTTGCCAAAATGATGAGACAGCACAATAACCAGCACGTTGCCCAGGAGCTGTAGGAAAAAGAAG
AAGGCATGAACATGGTTAGCAGAGGCTCTAGAGCCGCCGGTCACACGCCAGAAGCCGAACCCCGCCCTGC
CCCGTCCCCCCCGAAGGCAGCCGTCCCCCCGCGGACAGCCCCGAGGCTGGAGAGGGAGAAGGGGACGGCG
GCGCGGCGACGCACGAAGGCCCTCCCCGCCCATTTCCTTCCTGCCGGCGCCGCACCGCTTCGCCCCGCGC
CCGCTAGAGGGGGTGCGGCGGCGCCTCCCAGATTTCGGCTCCGCACAGATTTGGGACAAAGGAAGTCCCT
GCGCCCTCTCGCACGATTACCATAAAAGGCAATGGCTGCGGCTCGCCGCGCCTCGACAGCCGCCGGCGCT
CCGGGGGCCGCCGCGCCCCTCCCCCGAGCCCTCCCCGGCCCGAGGCGGCCCCGCCCCGCCCGGCACCCCC
ACCTGCCGCCACCCCCCGCCCGGCACGGCGAGCCCCGCGCCACGCCCCGTACGGAGCCCCGCACCCGAAG
CCGGGCCGTGCTCAGCAACTCGGGGAGGGGGGTGCAGGGGGGGTTGCAGCCCGACCGACGCGCCCACACC
CCCTGCTCACCCCCCCACGCACACACCCCGCACGCAGCCTTTGTTCCCCTCGCAGCCCCCCCCGCACCGC
GGGGCACCGCCCCCGGCCGCGCTCCCCTCGCGCACACTGCGGAGCGCACAAAGCCCCGCGCCGCGCCCGC
AGCGCTCACAGCCGCCGGGCAGCGCGGAGCCGCACGCGGCGCTCCCCACGCACACACACACGCACGCACC
CCCCGAGCCGCTCCCCCCGCACAAAGGGCCCTCCCGGAGCCCCTCAAGGCTTTCACGCAGCCACAGAAAA
GAAACAAGCCGTCATTAAACCAAGCGCTAATTACAGCCCGGAGGAGAAGGGCCGTCCCGCCCGCTCACCT
GTGGGAGTAACGCGGTCAGTCAGAGCCGGGGCGGGCGGCGCGAGGCGGCGGCGGAGCGGGGCACGGGGCG
AAGGCAGCGCGCAGCGACTCCCGCCCGCCGCGCGCTTCGCTTTTTATAGGGCCGCCGCCGCCGCCGCCTC
GCCATAAAAGGAAACTTTCGGAGCGCGCCGCTCTGATTGGCTGCCGCCGCACCTCTCCGCCTCGCCCCGC
CCCGCCCCTCGCCCCGCCCCGCCCCGCCTGGCGCGCGCCCCCCCCCCCCCCCGCCCCCATCGCTGCACAA
AATAATTAAAAAATAAATAAATACAAAATTGGGGGTGGGGAGGGGGGGGAGATGGGGAGAGTGAAGCAGA
ACGTGGGGCTCACCTCGACCATGGTAATAGCGATGACTAATACGTAGATGTACTGCCAAGTAGGAAAGTC
CCATAAGGTCATGTACTGGGCATAATGCCAGGCGGGCCATTTACCGTCATTGACGTCAATAGGGGGCGTA
CTTGGCATATGATACACTTGATGTACTGCCAAGTGGGCAGTTTACCGTAAATACTCCACCCATTGACGTC
AATGGAAAGTCCCTATTGGCGTTACTATGGGAACATACGTCATTATTGACGTCAATGGGCGGGGGTCGTT
GGGCGGTCAGCCAGGCGGGCCATTTACCGTAAGTTATGTAACGCGGAACTCCATATATGGGCTATGAACT
AATGACCCCGTAATTGATTACTATTAATAACTAGGACGCGTCCTATAGTGAGTCGTATTACAATTCACTG
GCCGTCGTTTTACAACGTCGTGACTGGGAAAACCCTGGCGTTACCCAACTTAATCGCCTTGCAGCACATC
CCCCTTTCGCCAGCTGGCGTAATAGCGAAGAGGCCCGCACCGATCGCCCTTCCCAACAGTTGCGCAGCCT
GAATGGCGAATGG
